>Addgene plasmid #70082 | pET11d-FHis-DND1-Y102A | depositor full sequence | sequence record 124753 | pET11d-FHis-DND1-Y102A sequence 6774 bps
TAATACGACTCACTATAGGGGAATTGTGAGCGGATAACAATTCCCCTCTAGAAATAATTTTGTTTAACTT
TAAGAAGGAGATATACCATGGACTACAAAGACGATGACGATAAAGCAAGAAGAGCATCTGTGCATATGCA
TCATCACCATCATCACGGCTGCCAGTCGAAACGCGATTGCGAATTGTGGTGCGAACGTGTTAACCCCGAA
AATAAAGCGGCCCTCGAAGCATGGGTGCGCGAAACGGGCATTCGTTTAGTCCAGGTTAACGGTCAGCGCA
AATATGGTGGTCCTCCTCCGGGTTGGGTAGGGTCTCCTCCGCCGGCGGGCAGCGAAGTGTTCATTGGCCG
CCTCCCGCAAGATGTTTATGAGCACCAACTGATTCCGCTGTTCCAACGTGTGGGTCGTCTCTACGAATTC
CGGCTGATGATGACGTTTTCTGGCCTGAATCGTGGGTTTGCTGCTGCACGTTATTCTAGCCGTCGTGGTG
CCCAGGCGGCTATCGCTACGCTGCATAATCACCCGCTGCGTCCCTCCTGTCCTCTCTTAGTCTGCCGTAG
CACTGAAAAGTGTGAATTGTCTGTGGATGGTCTTCCGCCAAACTTGACCCGTTCGGCGCTGTTATTGGCA
CTGCAACCCTTAGGCCCGGGCCTCCAGGAAGCACGCCTGCTTCCGAGCCCCGGCCCGGCTCCTGGGCAGA
TTGCACTCCTCAAATTTTCATCACATCGTGCGGCGGCAATGGCCAAAAAAGCATTGGTGGAGGGCCAATC
TCACTTGTGTGGTGAACAGGTCGCAGTGGAGTGGCTGAAACCTGATCTGAAACAGCGGTTGCGTCAGCAA
TTGGTGGGACCGTTCTTGCGTTCACCGCAGCCGGAGGGTTCCCAGCTTGCACTGGCCCGGGACAAACTTG
GTTTCCAGGGTGCGCGTGCAACATTACAGCTTCTCTGTCAGCGTATGAAGCTGGGCTCCCCTGTCTTTCT
GACGAAATGCCTGGGCATCGGGCCGGCAGGCTGGCATCGTTTCTGGTATCAAGTCGTGATTCCGGGCCAC
CCGGTCCCGTTCAGCGGGTTAATTTGGGTTGTTCTGACGCTTGACGGCCGCGATGGCCATGAGGTGGCCA
AAGATGCCGTTTCGGTTCGGCTGCTGCAGGCCCTCAGTGAGAGTGGGGCGAACCTGCTCTGGTCGGCAGG
CGCTGAAGCTGGTACGATGGTAAAACAGTGAGGATCCGGCTGCTAACAAAGCCCGAAAGGAAGCTGAGTT
GGCTGCTGCCACCGCTGAGCAATAACTAGCATAACCCCTTGGGGCCTCTAAACGGGTCTTGAGGGGTTTT
TTGCTGAAAGGAGGAACTATATCCGGATATCCCGCAAGAGGCCCGGCAGTACCGGCATAACCAAGCCTAT
GCCTACAGCATCCAGGGTGACGGTGCCGAGGATGACGATGAGCGCATTGTTAGATTTCATACACGGTGCC
TGACTGCGTTAGCAATTTAACTGTGATAAACTACCGCATTAAAGCTTATCGATGATAAGCTGTCAAACAT
GAGAATTCTTGAAGACGAAAGGGCCTCGTGATACGCCTATTTTTATAGGTTAATGTCATGATAATAATGG
TTTCTTAGACGTCAGGTGGCACTTTTCGGGGAAATGTGCGCGGAACCCCTATTTGTTTATTTTTCTAAAT
ACATTCAAATATGTATCCGCTCATGAGACAATAACCCTGATAAATGCTTCAATAATATTGAAAAAGGAAG
AGTATGAGTATTCAACATTTCCGTGTCGCCCTTATTCCCTTTTTTGCGGCATTTTGCCTTCCTGTTTTTG
CTCACCCAGAAACGCTGGTGAAAGTAAAAGATGCTGAAGATCAGTTGGGTGCACGAGTGGGTTACATCGA
ACTGGATCTCAACAGCGGTAAGATCCTTGAGAGTTTTCGCCCCGAAGAACGTTTTCCAATGATGAGCACT
TTTAAAGTTCTGCTATGTGGCGCGGTATTATCCCGTGTTGACGCCGGGCAAGAGCAACTCGGTCGCCGCA
TACACTATTCTCAGAATGACTTGGTTGAGTACTCACCAGTCACAGAAAAGCATCTTACGGATGGCATGAC
AGTAAGAGAATTATGCAGTGCTGCCATAACCATGAGTGATAACACTGCGGCCAACTTACTTCTGACAACG
ATCGGAGGACCGAAGGAGCTAACCGCTTTTTTGCACAACATGGGGGATCATGTAACTCGCCTTGATCGTT
GGGAACCGGAGCTGAATGAAGCCATACCAAACGACGAGCGTGACACCACGATGCCTGCAGCAATGGCAAC
AACGTTGCGCAAACTATTAACTGGCGAACTACTTACTCTAGCTTCCCGGCAACAATTAATAGACTGGATG
GAGGCGGATAAAGTTGCAGGACCACTTCTGCGCTCGGCCCTTCCGGCTGGCTGGTTTATTGCTGATAAAT
CTGGAGCCGGTGAGCGTGGGTCTCGCGGTATCATTGCAGCACTGGGGCCAGATGGTAAGCCCTCCCGTAT
CGTAGTTATCTACACGACGGGGAGTCAGGCAACTATGGATGAACGAAATAGACAGATCGCTGAGATAGGT
GCCTCACTGATTAAGCATTGGTAACTGTCAGACCAAGTTTACTCATATATACTTTAGATTGATTTAAAAC
TTCATTTTTAATTTAAAAGGATCTAGGTGAAGATCCTTTTTGATAATCTCATGACCAAAATCCCTTAACG
TGAGTTTTCGTTCCACTGAGCGTCAGACCCCGTAGAAAAGATCAAAGGATCTTCTTGAGATCCTTTTTTT
CTGCGCGTAATCTGCTGCTTGCAAACAAAAAAACCACCGCTACCAGCGGTGGTTTGTTTGCCGGATCAAG
AGCTACCAACTCTTTTTCCGAAGGTAACTGGCTTCAGCAGAGCGCAGATACCAAATACTGTCCTTCTAGT
GTAGCCGTAGTTAGGCCACCACTTCAAGAACTCTGTAGCACCGCCTACATACCTCGCTCTGCTAATCCTG
TTACCAGTGGCTGCTGCCAGTGGCGATAAGTCGTGTCTTACCGGGTTGGACTCAAGACGATAGTTACCGG
ATAAGGCGCAGCGGTCGGGCTGAACGGGGGGTTCGTGCACACAGCCCAGCTTGGAGCGAACGACCTACAC
CGAACTGAGATACCTACAGCGTGAGCTATGAGAAAGCGCCACGCTTCCCGAAGGGAGAAAGGCGGACAGG
TATCCGGTAAGCGGCAGGGTCGGAACAGGAGAGCGCACGAGGGAGCTTCCAGGGGGAAACGCCTGGTATC
TTTATAGTCCTGTCGGGTTTCGCCACCTCTGACTTGAGCGTCGATTTTTGTGATGCTCGTCAGGGGGGCG
GAGCCTATGGAAAAACGCCAGCAACGCGGCCTTTTTACGGTTCCTGGCCTTTTGCTGGCCTTTTGCTCAC
ATGTTCTTTCCTGCGTTATCCCCTGATTCTGTGGATAACCGTATTACCGCCTTTGAGTGAGCTGATACCG
CTCGCCGCAGCCGAACGACCGAGCGCAGCGAGTCAGTGAGCGAGGAAGCGGAAGAGCGCCTGATGCGGTA
TTTTCTCCTTACGCATCTGTGCGGTATTTCACACCGCATATATGGTGCACTCTCAGTACAATCTGCTCTG
ATGCCGCATAGTTAAGCCAGTATACACTCCGCTATCGCTACGTGACTGGGTCATGGCTGCGCCCCGACAC
CCGCCAACACCCGCTGACGCGCCCTGACGGGCTTGTCTGCTCCCGGCATCCGCTTACAGACAAGCTGTGA
CCGTCTCCGGGAGCTGCATGTGTCAGAGGTTTTCACCGTCATCACCGAAACGCGCGAGGCAGCTGCGGTA
AAGCTCATCAGCGTGGTCGTGAAGCGATTCACAGATGTCTGCCTGTTCATCCGCGTCCAGCTCGTTGAGT
TTCTCCAGAAGCGTTAATGTCTGGCTTCTGATAAAGCGGGCCATGTTAAGGGCGGTTTTTTCCTGTTTGG
TCACTGATGCCTCCGTGTAAGGGGGATTTCTGTTCATGGGGGTAATGATACCGATGAAACGAGAGAGGAT
GCTCACGATACGGGTTACTGATGATGAACATGCCCGGTTACTGGAACGTTGTGAGGGTAAACAACTGGCG
GTATGGATGCGGCGGGACCAGAGAAAAATCACTCAGGGTCAATGCCAGCGCTTCGTTAATACAGATGTAG
GTGTTCCACAGGGTAGCCAGCAGCATCCTGCGATGCAGATCCGGAACATAATGGTGCAGGGCGCTGACTT
CCGCGTTTCCAGACTTTACGAAACACGGAAACCGAAGACCATTCATGTTGTTGCTCAGGTCGCAGACGTT
TTGCAGCAGCAGTCGCTTCACGTTCGCTCGCGTATCGGTGATTCATTCTGCTAACCAGTAAGGCAACCCC
GCCAGCCTAGCCGGGTCCTCAACGACAGGAGCACGATCATGCGCACCCGTGGCCAGGACCCAACGCTGCC
CGAGATGCGCCGCGTGCGGCTGCTGGAGATGGCGGACGCGATGGATATGTTCTGCCAAGGGTTGGTTTGC
GCATTCACAGTTCTCCGCAAGAATTGATTGGCTCCAATTCTTGGAGTGGTGAATCCGTTAGCGAGGTGCC
GCCGGCTTCCATTCAGGTCGAGGTGGCCCGGCTCCATGCACCGCGACGCAACGCGGGGAGGCAGACAAGG
TATAGGGCGGCGCCTACAATCCATGCCAACCCGTTCCATGTGCTCGCCGAGGCGGCATAAATCGCCGTGA
CGATCAGCGGTCCAGTGATCGAAGTTAGGCTGGTAAGAGCCGCGAGCGATCCTTGAAGCTGTCCCTGATG
GTCGTCATCTACCTGCCTGGACAGCATGGCCTGCAACGCGGGCATCCCGATGCCGCCGGAAGCGAGAAGA
ATCATAATGGGGAAGGCCATCCAGCCTCGCGTCGCGAACGCCAGCAAGACGTAGCCCAGCGCGTCGGCCG
CCATGCCGGCGATAATGGCCTGCTTCTCGCCGAAACGTTTGGTGGCGGGACCAGTGACGAAGGCTTGAGC
GAGGGCGTGCAAGATTCCGAATACCGCAAGCGACAGGCCGATCATCGTCGCGCTCCAGCGAAAGCGGTCC
TCGCCGAAAATGACCCAGAGCGCTGCCGGCACCTGTCCTACGAGTTGCATGATAAAGAAGACAGTCATAA
GTGCGGCGACGATAGTCATGCCCCGCGCCCACCGGAAGGAGCTGACTGGGTTGAAGGCTCTCAAGGGCAT
CGGTCGAGATCCCGGTGCCTAATGAGTGAGCTAACTTACATTAATTGCGTTGCGCTCACTGCCCGCTTTC
CAGTCGGGAAACCTGTCGTGCCAGCTGCATTAATGAATCGGCCAACGCGCGGGGAGAGGCGGTTTGCGTA
TTGGGCGCCAGGGTGGTTTTTCTTTTCACCAGTGAGACGGGCAACAGCTGATTGCCCTTCACCGCCTGGC
CCTGAGAGAGTTGCAGCAAGCGGTCCACGCTGGTTTGCCCCAGCAGGCGAAAATCCTGTTTGATGGTGGT
TAACGGCGGGATATAACATGAGCTGTCTTCGGTATCGTCGTATCCCACTACCGAGATATCCGCACCAACG
CGCAGCCCGGACTCGGTAATGGCGCGCATTGCGCCCAGCGCCATCTGATCGTTGGCAACCAGCATCGCAG
TGGGAACGATGCCCTCATTCAGCATTTGCATGGTTTGTTGAAAACCGGACATGGCACTCCAGTCGCCTTC
CCGTTCCGCTATCGGCTGAATTTGATTGCGAGTGAGATATTTATGCCAGCCAGCCAGACGCAGACGCGCC
GAGACAGAACTTAATGGGCCCGCTAACAGCGCGATTTGCTGGTGACCCAATGCGACCAGATGCTCCACGC
CCAGTCGCGTACCGTCTTCATGGGAGAAAATAATACTGTTGATGGGTGTCTGGTCAGAGACATCAAGAAA
TAACGCCGGAACATTAGTGCAGGCAGCTTCCACAGCAATGGCATCCTGGTCATCCAGCGGATAGTTAATG
ATCAGCCCACTGACGCGTTGCGCGAGAAGATTGTGCACCGCCGCTTTACAGGCTTCGACGCCGCTTCGTT
CTACCATCGACACCACCACGCTGGCACCCAGTTGATCGGCGCGAGATTTAATCGCCGCGACAATTTGCGA
CGGCGCGTGCAGGGCCAGACTGGAGGTGGCAACGCCAATCAGCAACGACTGTTTGCCCGCCAGTTGTTGT
GCCACGCGGTTGGGAATGTAATTCAGCTCCGCCATCGCCGCTTCCACTTTTTCCCGCGTTTTCGCAGAAA
CGTGGCTGGCCTGGTTCACCACGCGGGAAACGGTCTGATAAGAGACACCGGCATACTCTGCGACATCGTA
TAACGTTACTGGTTTCACATTCACCACCCTGAATTGACTCTCTTCCGGGCGCTATCATGCCATACCGCGA
AAGGTTTTGCGCCATTCGATGGTGTCCGGGATCTCGACGCTCTCCCTTATGCGACTCCTGCATTAGGAAG
CAGCCCAGTAGTAGGTTGAGGCCGTTGAGCACCGCCGCCGCAAGGAATGGTGCATGCAAGGAGATGGCGC
CCAACAGTCCCCCGGCCACGGGGCCTGCCACCATACCCACGCCGAAACAAGCGCTCATGAGCCCGAAGTG
GCGAGCCCGATCTTCCCCATCGGTGATGTCGGCGATATAGGCGCCAGCAACCGCACCTGTGGCGCCGGTG
ATGCCGGCCACGATGCGTCCGGCGTAGAGGATCGAGATCTCGATCCCGCGAAAT
Features (pLannotate 1.2.2; 20 found; start..end, strand, type, name):
      1..19      +  promoter       T7 promoter: promoter for bacteriophage T7 RNA polymerase
     20..44      +  protein_bind   lac operator: The lac repressor binds to the lac operator to inhibit transcription in E. coli. This inhibition can be relieved by adding lactose or isopropyl-β-D-thiogalactopyranoside (IPTG). lac repressor encoded by lacI
     59..81      +  RBS            RBS: efficient ribosome binding site from bacteriophage T7 gene 10 (Olins and Rangwala, 1989)
     90..114     +  CDS            3xFLAG (fragment): three tandem FLAG® epitope tags
    163..1218    +  CDS            DND1: DND1_HUMAN - Also known as RBMS4. Experimental evidence at protein level: Swiss-Prot protein existence level 1. RNA-binding factor that positively regulates gene expression by prohibiting miRNA-mediated gene suppression. Relieves miRNA repression in germline cells (By similarity). Prohibits the function of several miRNAs by blocking the accessibility of target mRNAs. Sequence- specific RNA-binding factor that binds specifically to U-rich regions (URRs) in the 3' untranslated region (3'-UTR) of several mRNAs. Does not bind to miRNAs. May play a role during primordial germ cell (PGC) survival (B
   1229..1278    +  CDS            SET1 (fragment): solubility-enhancement tag derived from T7 phage gene 10B
   1286..1333    +  terminator     T7 terminator: transcription terminator for bacteriophage T7 RNA polymerase
   1356..1460    -  CDS            TcR (fragment): tetracycline efflux protein; tet; confers resistance to tetracycline
   1508..1536    -  promoter       tet promoter: E. coli promoter for tetracycline efflux protein gene
   1649..1753    +  promoter       AmpR promoter: bla
   1754..2614    +  CDS            AmpR: β-lactamase; bla; confers resistance to ampicillin, carbenicillin, and related antibiotics
   2785..3373    +  rep_origin     ori: high-copy-number ColE1/pMB1/pBR322/pUC origin of replication
   3559..3701    -  misc_feature   bom: basis of mobility region from pBR322
   3803..3994    -  CDS            rop: Rop protein, which maintains plasmids at low copy number; rop
   4011..4391    +  CDS            YPB1_ECOLX: Protein predicted: Swiss-Prot protein existence level 4. From Escherichia coli.
   4633..5257    -  CDS            TcR (fragment): tetracycline efflux protein; tet; confers resistance to tetracycline
   5272..5293    -  protein_bind   CAP binding site: CAP binding activates transcription in the presence of cAMP. E. coli catabolite activator protein
   5306..6388    -  CDS            lacI: lac repressor; lacI; The lac repressor binds to the lac operator to inhibit transcription in E. coli. This inhibition can be relieved by adding lactose or isopropyl-β-D-thiogalactopyranoside (IPTG).
   6389..6466    -  promoter       lacI promoter: lacI
   6474..6753    -  CDS            TcR (fragment): tetracycline efflux protein; tet; confers resistance to tetracycline
