[The description below was written by a language model from this plasmid's Addgene catalogue record and pLannotate feature annotations shown in this document.]
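Description:
pET11d-FHis-DND1-Y102A is a bacterial expression plasmid built on the pET-11d backbone for IPTG-inducible production of a mutant human DND1 protein in E. coli. It carries a pBR322-type origin together with the rop gene and bom region. This fits the catalogue's low-copy designation, even though the automated annotation labels the origin generically as high-copy. Selection is by ampicillin through the β-lactamase gene. Several truncated tetracycline-resistance fragments and the tet promoter are non-functional remnants of the pBR322 ancestry. The total length of 6,774 nt matches the stated backbone plus the 1,134 bp insert.

The expression cassette consists of a T7 promoter followed directly by a lac operator, the T7 gene 10 ribosome binding site, the open reading frame and the T7 terminator. A plasmid-borne lacI gene with its own promoter supplies repressor, so transcription stays low until induction in a host that provides T7 RNA polymerase. The insert sits between retained NcoI and BamHI sites and encodes DND1 (dead end homolog 1, also called RBMS4), codon-optimized for bacteria, with N-terminal FLAG and 6xHis tags. The annotation detects the FLAG epitope as a fragment of a 3xFLAG feature. It does not call the His tag separately, although the gap between the FLAG feature and the DND1 coding region leaves room for it. The short "SET1" fragment downstream of DND1 is probably vector-derived T7 gene 10 sequence and not part of the fusion protein.

DND1 is a germline RNA-binding protein that recognizes U-rich regions in mRNA 3′ UTRs. The Y102A substitution disables its RNA recognition motif. According to the record, the plasmid is for expressing this tagged RRM-defective protein in bacteria. The record does not state further uses, but the tags would allow affinity purification, and the mutant would suit use as an RNA-binding-deficient control alongside wild-type DND1.
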