Addgene plasmid #70082: pET11d-FHis-DND1-Y102A
Purpose: Bacterial expression of FLAG-and 6xHis-tagged human DND1 protein with defective RRM (Y102A). Codons are optimized for bacteria expression.
Depositing lab: Thomas Tuschl. Depositing organization: Rockefeller University. Publication: DND1 maintains germline stem cells via recruitment of the CCR4-NOT complex to target mRNAs. Yamaji M, Jishage M, Meyer C, Suryawanshi H, Der E, Yamaji M, Garzia A, Morozov P, Manickavel S, McFarland HL, Roeder RG, Hafner M, Tuschl T. Nature. 2017 Mar 23;543(7646):568-572. doi: 10.1038/nature21690. Epub 2017 Mar 15. PubMed 28297718.
Backbone
  Vector backbone: pET-11d
  Backbone manufacturer: EMD Millipore
  Backbone size w/o insert (bp): 5640
  Vector type: Bacterial Expression
Growth in bacteria
  Bacterial resistance: Ampicillin, 100 μg/mL
  Growth temperature: 37°C
  Growth strain: DH5alpha
  Copy number: Low Copy
Gene/Insert
  Gene/Insert name: Dnd1 (alt names: dead end homolog 1; RBMS4; DND microRNA-mediated repression inhibitor 1)
  Species: H. sapiens (human)
  Insert size (bp): 1134
  Mutation: Y102A. Codon optimized for bacterial expression
  GenBank ID: 213236
  Entrez Gene: DND1 (a.k.a. RBMS4)
  Tag / fusion protein: FLAG (N terminal on insert); 6xHIS (N terminal on insert)
  Cloning method: Restriction Enzyme; 5′ cloning site NcoI (not destroyed); 3′ cloning site BamHI (not destroyed)
  Sequencing primers: 5′ T7; 3′ T7 terminal
Terms and licenses: Academic/Nonprofit Terms; Industry Terms: Not Available to Industry
How to cite: pET11d-FHis-DND1-Y102A was a gift from Thomas Tuschl (Addgene plasmid # 70082 ; http://n2t.net/addgene:70082 ; RRID:Addgene_70082)
