>Addgene plasmid #70082 | pET11d-FHis-DND1-Y102A | addgene partial sequence | sequence record 127625 | T7 5'-TAATACGACTCACTATAGGG-3'
ATTTTGTTTAACTTTAAGAAGGAGATATACCATGGACTACAAAGACGATGACGATAAAGCAAGAAGAGCA
TCTGTGCATATGCATCATCACCATCATCACGGCTGCCAGTCGAAACGCGATTGCGAATTGTGGTGCGAAC
GTGTTAACCCCGAAAATAAAGCGGCCCTCGAAGCATGGGTGCGCGAAACGGGCATTCGTTTAGTCCAGGT
TAACGGTCAGCGCAAATATGGTGGTCCTCCTCCGGGTTGGGTAGGGTCTCCTCCGCCGGCGGGCAGCGAA
GTGTTCATTGGCCGCCTCCCGCAAGATGTTTATGAGCACCAACTGATTCCGCTGTTCCAACGTGTGGGTC
GTCTCTACGAATTCCGGCTGATGATGACGTTTTCTGGCCTGAATCGTGGGTTTGCTGCTGCACGTTATTC
TAGCCGTCGTGGTGCCCAGGCGGCTATCGCTACGCTGCATAATCACCCGCTGCGTCCCTCCTGTCCTCTC
TTAGTCTGCCGTAGCACTGAAAAGTGTGAATTGTCTGTGGATGGTCTTCCGCCAAACTTGACCCGTTCGG
CGCTGTTATTGGCACTGCAACCCTTAGGCCCGGGCCTCCAGGAAGCACGCCTGCTTCCGAGCCCCGGCCC
GGCTCCTGGGCAGATTGCACTCCTCAAATTTTCATCACATCGTGCGGCGGCAATGGCCAAAAAAGCATTG
