>Addgene plasmid #70082 | pET11d-FHis-DND1-Y102A | addgene partial sequence | sequence record 127626 | T7term 5'-GCTAGTTATTGCTCAGCGG-3'
TCTTTCGGGCTTTGTTAGCAGCCGGATCCTCACTGTTTTACCATCGTACCAGCTTCAGCGCCTGCCGACC
AGAGCAGGTTCGCCCCACTCTCACTGAGGGCCTGCAGCAGCCGAACCGAAACGGCATCTTTGGCCACCTC
ATGGCCATCGCGGCCGTCAAGCGTCAGAACAACCCAAATTAACCCGCTGAACGGGACCGGGTGGCCCGGA
ATCACGACTTGATACCAGAAACGATGCCAGCCTGCCGGCCCGATGCCCAGGCATTTCGTCAGAAAGACAG
GGGAGCCCAGCTTCATACGCTGACAGAGAAGCTGTAATGTTGCACGCGCACCCTGGAAACCAAGTTTGTC
CCGGGCCAGTGCAAGCTGGGAACCCTCCGGCTGCGGTGAACGCAAGAACGGTCCCACCAATTGCTGACGC
AACCGCTGTTTCAGATCAGGTTTCAGCCACTCCACTGCGACCTGTTCACCACACAAGTGAGATTGGCCCT
CCACCAATGCTTTTTTGGCCATTGCCGCCGCACGATGTGATGAAAATTTGAGGAGTGCAATCTGCCCAGG
AGCCGGGCCGGGGCTCGGAAGCAGGCGTGCTTCCTGGAGGCCCGGGCCTAAGGGTTGCAGTGCCAATAAC
AGCGCCGAACGGGTCAAGTTTGGCGGAAGACCATCCACAGACAATTCACACTTTTCAGTGCTACGGCAGA
CTAAGAGAGGACAGGAGGGACGCAGCGGGTGATTATGCAGCGTAGCGATAGCCGCCTGGGCACCACGACG
GCTAGAATAACGTGCAGCAGCAAACCCACGATTCAGGCCAG
